>Addgene plasmid #113797 | pMTF1.1.0-gDNA | depositor full sequence | sequence record 214758 | Full Sequence
TAGAGCTAGAAATAGCAAGTTAAAATAAGGCTAGTCCGTTATCAACTTGAAAAAGTGGCACCGAGTCGGT
GCTTTTTTGTTTTAGAGCTAGAAATAGCAAGTTAAAATAAGGCTAGTCCGTTTTTAGCGCGTGCGCCAAT
TCTGCAGACAAATGGCTCTAGAGGTACCCGTTACATAACTTACGGTAAATGGCCCGCCTGGCTGACCGCC
CAACGACCCCCGCCCATTGACGTCAATAGTAACGCCAATAGGGACTTTCCATTGACGTCAATGGGTGGAG
TATTTACGGTAAACTGCCCACTTGGCAGTACATCAAGTGTATCATATGCCAAGTACGCCCCCTATTGACG
TCAATGACGGTAAATGGCCCGCCTGGCATTGTGCCCAGTACATGACCTTATGGGACTTTCCTACTTGGCA
GTACATCTACGTATTAGTCATCGCTATTACCATGGTCGAGGTGAGCCCCACGTTCTGCTTCACTCTCCCC
ATCTCCCCCCCCTCCCCACCCCCAATTTTGTATTTATTTATTTTTTAATTATTTTGTGCAGCGATGGGGG
CGGGGGGGGGGGGGGGGCGCGCGCCAGGCGGGGCGGGGCGGGGCGAGGGGCGGGGCGGGGCGAGGCGGAG
AGGTGCGGCGGCAGCCAATCAGAGCGGCGCGCTCCGAAAGTTTCCTTTTATGGCGAGGCGGCGGCGGCGG
CGGCCCTATAAAAAGCGAAGCGCGCGGCGGGCGGGAGTCGCTGCGACGCTGCCTTCGCCCCGTGCCCCGC
TCCGCCGCCGCCTCGCGCCGCCCGCCCCGGCTCTGACTGACCGCGTTACTCCCACAGGTGAGCGGGCGGG
ACGGCCCTTCTCCTCCGGGCTGTAATTAGCTGAGCAAGAGGTAAGGGTTTAAGGGATGGTTGGTTGGTGG
GGTATTAATGTTTAATTACCTGGAGCACCTGCCTGAAATCACTTTTTTTCAGGTTGGACCGGTGCCACCA
TGGACTATAAGGACCACGACGGAGACTACAAGGATCATGATATTGATTACAAAGACGATGACGATAAGAT
GGCCCCAAAGAAGAAGCGGAAGGTCGGTATCCACGGAGTCCCAGCAGCCGACAAGAAGTACAGCATCGGC
CTGGACATCGGCACCAACTCTGTGGGCTGGGCCGTGATCACCGACGAGTACAAGGTGCCCAGCAAGAAAT
TCAAGGTGCTGGGCAACACCGACCGGCACAGCATCAAGAAGAACCTGATCGGAGCCCTGCTGTTCGACAG
CGGCGAAACAGCCGAGGCCACCCGGCTGAAGAGAACCGCCAGAAGAAGATACACCAGACGGAAGAACCGG
ATCTGCTATCTGCAAGAGATCTTCAGCAACGAGATGGCCAAGGTGGACGACAGCTTCTTCCACAGACTGG
AAGAGTCCTTCCTGGTGGAAGAGGATAAGAAGCACGAGCGGCACCCCATCTTCGGCAACATCGTGGACGA
GGTGGCCTACCACGAGAAGTACCCCACCATCTACCACCTGAGAAAGAAACTGGTGGACAGCACCGACAAG
GCCGACCTGCGGCTGATCTATCTGGCCCTGGCCCACATGATCAAGTTCCGGGGCCACTTCCTGATCGAGG
GCGACCTGAACCCCGACAACAGCGACGTGGACAAGCTGTTCATCCAGCTGGTGCAGACCTACAACCAGCT
GTTCGAGGAAAACCCCATCAACGCCAGCGGCGTGGACGCCAAGGCCATCCTGTCTGCCAGACTGAGCAAG
AGCAGACGGCTGGAAAATCTGATCGCCCAGCTGCCCGGCGAGAAGAAGAATGGCCTGTTCGGAAACCTGA
TTGCCCTGAGCCTGGGCCTGACCCCCAACTTCAAGAGCAACTTCGACCTGGCCGAGGATGCCAAACTGCA
GCTGAGCAAGGACACCTACGACGACGACCTGGACAACCTGCTGGCCCAGATCGGCGACCAGTACGCCGAC
CTGTTTCTGGCCGCCAAGAACCTGTCCGACGCCATCCTGCTGAGCGACATCCTGAGAGTGAACACCGAGA
TCACCAAGGCCCCCCTGAGCGCCTCTATGATCAAGAGATACGACGAGCACCACCAGGACCTGACCCTGCT
GAAAGCTCTCGTGCGGCAGCAGCTGCCTGAGAAGTACAAAGAGATTTTCTTCGACCAGAGCAAGAACGGC
TACGCCGGCTACATTGACGGCGGAGCCAGCCAGGAAGAGTTCTACAAGTTCATCAAGCCCATCCTGGAAA
AGATGGACGGCACCGAGGAACTGCTCGTGAAGCTGAACAGAGAGGACCTGCTGCGGAAGCAGCGGACCTT
CGACAACGGCAGCATCCCCCACCAGATCCACCTGGGAGAGCTGCACGCCATTCTGCGGCGGCAGGAAGAT
TTTTACCCATTCCTGAAGGACAACCGGGAAAAGATCGAGAAGATCCTGACCTTCCGCATCCCCTACTACG
TGGGCCCTCTGGCCAGGGGAAACAGCAGATTCGCCTGGATGACCAGAAAGAGCGAGGAAACCATCACCCC
CTGGAACTTCGAGGAAGTGGTGGACAAGGGCGCTTCCGCCCAGAGCTTCATCGAGCGGATGACCAACTTC
GATAAGAACCTGCCCAACGAGAAGGTGCTGCCCAAGCACAGCCTGCTGTACGAGTACTTCACCGTGTATA
ACGAGCTGACCAAAGTGAAATACGTGACCGAGGGAATGAGAAAGCCCGCCTTCCTGAGCGGCGAGCAGAA
AAAGGCCATCGTGGACCTGCTGTTCAAGACCAACCGGAAAGTGACCGTGAAGCAGCTGAAAGAGGACTAC
TTCAAGAAAATCGAGTGCTTCGACTCCGTGGAAATCTCCGGCGTGGAAGATCGGTTCAACGCCTCCCTGG
GCACATACCACGATCTGCTGAAAATTATCAAGGACAAGGACTTCCTGGACAATGAGGAAAACGAGGACAT
TCTGGAAGATATCGTGCTGACCCTGACACTGTTTGAGGACAGAGAGATGATCGAGGAACGGCTGAAAACC
TATGCCCACCTGTTCGACGACAAAGTGATGAAGCAGCTGAAGCGGCGGAGATACACCGGCTGGGGCAGGC
TGAGCCGGAAGCTGATCAACGGCATCCGGGACAAGCAGTCCGGCAAGACAATCCTGGATTTCCTGAAGTC
CGACGGCTTCGCCAACAGAAACTTCATGCAGCTGATCCACGACGACAGCCTGACCTTTAAAGAGGACATC
CAGAAAGCCCAGGTGTCCGGCCAGGGCGATAGCCTGCACGAGCACATTGCCAATCTGGCCGGCAGCCCCG
CCATTAAGAAGGGCATCCTGCAGACAGTGAAGGTGGTGGACGAGCTCGTGAAAGTGATGGGCCGGCACAA
GCCCGAGAACATCGTGATCGAAATGGCCAGAGAGAACCAGACCACCCAGAAGGGACAGAAGAACAGCCGC
GAGAGAATGAAGCGGATCGAAGAGGGCATCAAAGAGCTGGGCAGCCAGATCCTGAAAGAACACCCCGTGG
AAAACACCCAGCTGCAGAACGAGAAGCTGTACCTGTACTACCTGCAGAATGGGCGGGATATGTACGTGGA
CCAGGAACTGGACATCAACCGGCTGTCCGACTACGATGTGGACCATATCGTGCCTCAGAGCTTTCTGAAG
GACGACTCCATCGACAACAAGGTGCTGACCAGAAGCGACAAGAACCGGGGCAAGAGCGACAACGTGCCCT
CCGAAGAGGTCGTGAAGAAGATGAAGAACTACTGGCGGCAGCTGCTGAACGCCAAGCTGATTACCCAGAG
AAAGTTCGACAATCTGACCAAGGCCGAGAGAGGCGGCCTGAGCGAACTGGATAAGGCCGGCTTCATCAAG
AGACAGCTGGTGGAAACCCGGCAGATCACAAAGCACGTGGCACAGATCCTGGACTCCCGGATGAACACTA
AGTACGACGAGAATGACAAGCTGATCCGGGAAGTGAAAGTGATCACCCTGAAGTCCAAGCTGGTGTCCGA
TTTCCGGAAGGATTTCCAGTTTTACAAAGTGCGCGAGATCAACAACTACCACCACGCCCACGACGCCTAC
CTGAACGCCGTCGTGGGAACCGCCCTGATCAAAAAGTACCCTAAGCTGGAAAGCGAGTTCGTGTACGGCG
ACTACAAGGTGTACGACGTGCGGAAGATGATCGCCAAGAGCGAGCAGGAAATCGGCAAGGCTACCGCCAA
GTACTTCTTCTACAGCAACATCATGAACTTTTTCAAGACCGAGATTACCCTGGCCAACGGCGAGATCCGG
AAGCGGCCTCTGATCGAGACAAACGGCGAAACCGGGGAGATCGTGTGGGATAAGGGCCGGGATTTTGCCA
CCGTGCGGAAAGTGCTGAGCATGCCCCAAGTGAATATCGTGAAAAAGACCGAGGTGCAGACAGGCGGCTT
CAGCAAAGAGTCTATCCTGCCCAAGAGGAACAGCGATAAGCTGATCGCCAGAAAGAAGGACTGGGACCCT
AAGAAGTACGGCGGCTTCGACAGCCCCACCGTGGCCTATTCTGTGCTGGTGGTGGCCAAAGTGGAAAAGG
GCAAGTCCAAGAAACTGAAGAGTGTGAAAGAGCTGCTGGGGATCACCATCATGGAAAGAAGCAGCTTCGA
GAAGAATCCCATCGACTTTCTGGAAGCCAAGGGCTACAAAGAAGTGAAAAAGGACCTGATCATCAAGCTG
CCTAAGTACTCCCTGTTCGAGCTGGAAAACGGCCGGAAGAGAATGCTGGCCTCTGCCGGCGAACTGCAGA
AGGGAAACGAACTGGCCCTGCCCTCCAAATATGTGAACTTCCTGTACCTGGCCAGCCACTATGAGAAGCT
GAAGGGCTCCCCCGAGGATAATGAGCAGAAACAGCTGTTTGTGGAACAGCACAAGCACTACCTGGACGAG
ATCATCGAGCAGATCAGCGAGTTCTCCAAGAGAGTGATCCTGGCCGACGCTAATCTGGACAAAGTGCTGT
CCGCCTACAACAAGCACCGGGATAAGCCCATCAGAGAGCAGGCCGAGAATATCATCCACCTGTTTACCCT
GACCAATCTGGGAGCCCCTGCCGCCTTCAAGTACTTTGACACCACCATCGACCGGAAGAGGTACACCAGC
ACCAAAGAGGTGCTGGACGCCACCCTGATCCACCAGAGCATCACCGGCCTGTACGAGACACGGATCGACC
TGTCTCAGCTGGGAGGCGACAAAAGGCCGGCGGCCACGAAAAAGGCCGGCCAGGCAAAAAAGAAAAAGTA
AGAATTCCTAGAGCTCGCTGATCAGCCTCGACTGTGCCTTCTAGTTGCCAGCCATCTGTTGTTTGCCCCT
CCCCCGTGCCTTCCTTGACCCTGGAAGGTGCCACTCCCACTGTCCTTTCCTAATAAAATGAGGAAATTGC
ATCGCATTGTCTGAGTAGGTGTCATTCTATTCTGGGGGGTGGGGTGGGGCAGGACAGCAAGGGGGAGGAT
TGGGAAGAGAATAGCAGGCATGCTGGGGAGCGGCCGCAGGAACCCCTAGTGATGGAGTTGGCCACTCCCT
CTCTGCGCGCTCGCTCGCTCACTGAGGCCGGGCGACCAAAGGTCGCCCGACGCCCGGGCTTTGCCCGGGC
GGCCTCAGTGAGCGAGCGAGCGCGCAGCTGCCTGCAGGGGCGCCTGATGCGGTATTTTCTCCTTACGCAT
CTGTGCGGTATTTCACACCGCATA
[142 nt withheld, positions 5695-5836]
C
[141 nt withheld, positions 5838-5978]
CCTTTGACGTTGGAGTCCACGTTCTTT
[37 nt withheld, positions 6006-6042]
ACCCTATCTCGGGCTATTCTTTTGATTTATAAGGGATTTTGCCGATTTCGGCCTATTGGTTAAAAAATGA
GCTGATTTAACAAAAATTTAACGCGAATTTTAACAAAATATTAACGTTTACAATTTTATGGTGCACTCTC
AGTACAATCTGCTCTGATGCCGCATAGTTAAGCCAGCCCCGACACCCGCCAACACCCGCTGACGCGCCCT
GACGGGCTTGTCTGCTCCCGGCATCCGCTTACAGACAAGCTGTGACCGTCTCCGGGAGCTGCATGTGTCA
GAGGTTTTCACCGTCATCACCGAAACGCGCGAGACGAAAGGGCCTCGTGATACGCCTATTTTTATAGGTT
AATGTCATGATAATAATGGTTTCTTAGACGTCAGGTGGCACTTTTCGGGGAAATGTGCGCGGAACCCCTA
TTTGTTTATTTTTCTAAATACATTCAAATATGTATCCGCTCATGAGACAATAACCCTGATAAATGCTTCA
ATAATATTGAAAAAGGAAGAGTATGAGTATTCAACATTTCCGTGTCGCCCTTATTCCCTTTTTTGCGGCA
TTTTGCCTTCCTGTTTTTGCTCACCCAGAAACGCTGGTGAAAGTAAAAGATGCTGAAGATCAGTTGGGTG
CACGAGTGGGTTACATCGAACTGGATCTCAACAGCGGTAAGATCCTTGAGAGTTTTCGCCCCGAAGAACG
TTTTCCAATGATGAGCACTTTTAAAGTTCTGCTATGTGGCGCGGTATTATCCCGTATTGACGCCGGGCAA
GAGCAACTCGGTCGCCGCATACACTATTCTCAGAATGACTTGGTTGAGTACTCACCAGTCACAGAAAAGC
ATCTTACGGATGGCATGACAGTAAGAGAATTATGCAGTGCTGCCATAACCATGAGTGATAACACTGCGGC
CAACTTACTTCTGACAACGATCGGAGGACCGAAGGAGCTAACCGCTTTTTTGCACAACATGGGGGATCAT
GTAACTCGCCTTGATCGTTGGGAACCGGAGCTGAATGAAGCCATACCAAACGACGAGCGTGACACCACGA
TGCCTGTAGCAATGGCAACAACGTTGCGCAAACTATTAACTGGCGAACTACTTACTCTAGCTTCCCGGCA
ACAATTAATAGACTGGATGGAGGCGGATAAAGTTGCAGGACCACTTCTGCGCTCGGCCCTTCCGGCTGGC
TGGTTTATTGCTGATAAATCTGGAGCCGGTGAGCGTGGAAGCCGCGGTATCATTGCAGCACTGGGGCCAG
ATGGTAAGCCCTCCCGTATCGTAGTTATCTACACGACGGGGAGTCAGGCAACTATGGATGAACGAAATAG
ACAGATCGCTGAGATAGGTGCCTCACTGATTAAGCATTGGTAACTGTCAGACCAAGTTTACTCATATATA
CTTTAGATTGATTTAAAACTTCATTTTTAATTTAAAAGGATCTAGGTGAAGATCCTTTTTGATAATCTCA
TGACCAAAATCCCTTAACGTGAGTTTTCGTTCCACTGAGCGTCAGACCCCGTAGAAAAGATCAAAGGATC
TTCTTGAGATCCTTTTTTTCTGCGCGTAATCTGCTGCTTGCAAACAAAAAAACCACCGCTACCAGCGGTG
GTTTGTTTGCCGGATCAAGAGCTACCAACTCTTTTTCCGAAGGTAACTGGCTTCAGCAGAGCGCAGATAC
CAAATACTGTCCTTCTAGTGTAGCCGTAGTTAGGCCACCACTTCAAGAACTCTGTAGCACCGCCTACATA
CCTCGCTCTGCTAATCCTGTTACCAGTGGCTGCTGCCAGTGGCGATAAGTCGTGTCTTACCGGGTTGGAC
TCAAGACGATAGTTACCGGATAAGGCGCAGCGGTCGGGCTGAACGGGGGGTTCGTGCACACAGCCCAGCT
TGGAGCGAACGACCTACACCGAACTGAGATACCTACAGCGTGAGCTATGAGAAAGCGCCACGCTTCCCGA
AGGGAGAAAGGCGGACAGGTATCCGGTAAGCGGCAGGGTCGGAACAGGAGAGCGCACGAGGGAGCTTCCA
GGGGGAAACGCCTGGTATCTTTATAGTCCTGTCGGGTTTCGCCACCTCTGACTTGAGCGTCGATTTTTGT
GATGCTCGTCAGGGGGGCGGAGCCTATGGAAAAACGCCAGCAACGCGGCCTTTTTACGGTTCCTGGCCTT
TTGCTGGCCTTTTGCTCACATGTGAGGGCCTATTTCCCATGATTCCTTCATATTTGCATATACGATACAA
GGCTGTTAGAGAGATAATTGGAATTAATTTGACTGTAAACACAAAGATATTAGTACAAAATACGTGACGT
AGAAAGTAATAATTTCTTGGGTAGTTTGCAGTTTTAAAATTATGTTTTAAAATGGACTATCATATGCTTA
CCGTAACTTGAAAGTATTTCGATTTCTTGGCTTTATATATCTTGTGGAAAGGACGAAACACCCCTTCACT
TGGAGAAGCTGCGTTT
Features (pLannotate 1.2.2; 18 found; start..end, strand, type, name):
     79..122     +  misc_RNA       gRNA scaffold (fragment): guide RNA scaffold for the Streptococcus pyogenes CRISPR/Cas9 system
    169..454     +  enhancer       CMV enhancer: human cytomegalovirus immediate early enhancer; contains an 18-bp deletion relative to the standard CMV enhancer
    456..733     +  promoter       chicken β-actin promoter: No description available
    734..962     +  intron         hybrid intron: hybrid between chicken β-actin (CBA) and minute virus of mice (MMV) introns (Gray et al., 2011)
   1100..2701    +  CDS            Cas9(N): N-terminal portion of Streptococcus pyogenes Cas9 (Zetsche et al., 2015)
   2702..5200    +  CDS            Cas9(C): C-terminal portion of Streptococcus pyogenes Cas9 (Zetsche et al., 2015)
   5201..5248    +  CDS            nucleoplasmin NLS: bipartite nuclear localization signal from nucleoplasmin
   5282..5393    +  polyA_signal   bGH poly(A) signal: bovine growth hormone polyadenylation signal
   5498..5638    +  repeat_region  AAV2 ITR: inverted terminal repeat of adeno-associated virus serotype 2 inverted
   5643..5694    -  misc_feature   bom (fragment): basis of mobility region from pBR322
   5713..6093    +  rep_origin     M13 ori (sequence partly withheld): M13 bacteriophage origin of replication; arrow indicates direction of (+) strand synthesis
   6169..6218    -  misc_feature   bom (fragment): basis of mobility region from pBR322
   6320..6355    -  CDS            rop (fragment): Rop protein, which maintains plasmids at low copy number; rop
   6450..6554    +  promoter       AmpR promoter: bla
   6555..7415    +  CDS            AmpR: β-lactamase; bla; confers resistance to ampicillin, carbenicillin, and related antibiotics
   7586..8174    +  rep_origin     ori: high-copy-number ColE1/pMB1/pBR322/pUC origin of replication
   8236..8476    +  promoter       U6 promoter: RNA polymerase III promoter for human U6 snRNA
   8505..72      +  misc_RNA       gRNA scaffold (across the origin): guide RNA scaffold for the Streptococcus pyogenes CRISPR/Cas9 system
