>Addgene plasmid #113797 | pMTF1.1.0-gDNA | addgene full sequence | sequence record 230615 | Addgene NGS Result
TAGAGCTAGAAATAGCAAGTTAAAATAAGGCTAGTCCGTTATCAACTTGAAAAAGTGGCACCGAGTCGGT
GCTTTTTTGTTTTAGAGCTAGAAATAGCAAGTTAAAATAAGGCTAGTCCGTTTTTAGCGCGTGCGCCAAT
TCTGCAGACAAATGGCTCTAGAGGTACCCGTTACATAACTTACGGTAAATGGCCCGCCTGGCTGACCGCC
CAACGACCCCCGCCCATTGACGTCAATAGTAACGCCAATAGGGACTTTCCATTGACGTCAATGGGTGGAG
TATTTACGGTAAACTGCCCACTTGGCAGTACATCAAGTGTATCATATGCCAAGTACGCCCCCTATTGACG
TCAATGACGGTAAATGGCCCGCCTGGCATTGTGCCCAGTACATGACCTTATGGGACTTTCCTACTTGGCA
GTACATCTACGTATTAGTCATCGCTATTACCATGGTCGAGGTGAGCCCCACGTTCTGCTTCACTCTCCCC
ATCTCCCCCCCCTCCCCACCCCCAATTTTGTATTTATTTATTTTTTAATTATTTTGTGCAGCGATGGGGG
CGGGGGGGGGGGGCGAGGGGCGGGGCGGGGCGAGGCGGAGAGGTGCGGCGGCAGCCAATCAGAGCGGCGC
GCTCCGAAAGTTTCCTTTTATGGCGAGGCGGCGGCGGCGGCGGCCCTATAAAAAGCGAAGCGCGCGGCGG
GCGGGAGTCGCTGCGCGCTGCCTTCGCCCCGTGCCCCGCTCCGCCGCCGCCTCGCGCCGCCCGCCCCGGC
TCTGACTGACCGCGTTACTCCCACAGGTGAGCGGGCGGGACGGCCCTTCTCCTCCGGGCTGTAATTAGCT
GAGCAAGAGGTAAGGGTTTAAGGGATGGTTGGTTGGTGGGGTATTAATGTTTAATTACCTGGAGCACCTG
CCTGAAATCACTTTTTTTCAGGTTGGACCGGTGCCACCATGGACTATAAGGACCACGACGGAGACTACAA
GGATCATGATATTGATTACAAAGACGATGACGATAAGATGGCCCCAAAGAAGAAGCGGAAGGTCGGTATC
CACGGAGTCCCAGCAGCCGACAAGAAGTACAGCATCGGCCTGGACATCGGCACCAACTCTGTGGGCTGGG
CCGTGATCACCGACGAGTACAAGGTGCCCAGCAAGAAATTCAAGGTGCTGGGCAACACCGACCGGCACAG
CATCAAGAAGAACCTGATCGGAGCCCTGCTGTTCGACAGCGGCGAAACAGCCGAGGCCACCCGGCTGAAG
AGAACCGCCAGAAGAAGATACACCAGACGGAAGAACCGGATCTGCTATCTGCAAGAGATCTTCAGCAACG
AGATGGCCAAGGTGGACGACAGCTTCTTCCACAGACTGGAAGAGTCCTTCCTGGTGGAAGAGGATAAGAA
GCACGAGCGGCACCCCATCTTCGGCAACATCGTGGACGAGGTGGCCTACCACGAGAAGTACCCCACCATC
TACCACCTGAGAAAGAAACTGGTGGACAGCACCGACAAGGCCGACCTGCGGCTGATCTATCTGGCCCTGG
CCCACATGATCAAGTTCCGGGGCCACTTCCTGATCGAGGGCGACCTGAACCCCGACAACAGCGACGTGGA
CAAGCTGTTCATCCAGCTGGTGCAGACCTACAACCAGCTGTTCGAGGAAAACCCCATCAACGCCAGCGGC
GTGGACGCCAAGGCCATCCTGTCTGCCAGACTGAGCAAGAGCAGACGGCTGGAAAATCTGATCGCCCAGC
TGCCCGGCGAGAAGAAGAATGGCCTGTTCGGAAACCTGATTGCCCTGAGCCTGGGCCTGACCCCCAACTT
CAAGAGCAACTTCGACCTGGCCGAGGATGCCAAACTGCAGCTGAGCAAGGACACCTACGACGACGACCTG
GACAACCTGCTGGCCCAGATCGGCGACCAGTACGCCGACCTGTTTCTGGCCGCCAAGAACCTGTCCGACG
CCATCCTGCTGAGCGACATCCTGAGAGTGAACACCGAGATCACCAAGGCCCCCCTGAGCGCCTCTATGAT
CAAGAGATACGACGAGCACCACCAAGACCTGACCCTGCTGAAAGCTCTCGTGCGGCAGCAGCTGCCTGAG
AAGTACAAAGAGATTTTCTTCGACCAGAGCAAGAACGGCTACGCCGGCTACATTGACGGCGGAGCCAGCC
AGGAAGAGTTCTACAAGTTCATCAAGCCCATCCTGGAAAAGATGGACGGCACCGAGGAACTGCTCGTGAA
GCTGAACAGAGAGGACCTGCTGCGGAAGCAGCGGACCTTCGACAACGGCAGCATCCCCCACCAGATCCAC
CTGGGAGAGCTGCACGCCATTCTGCGGCGGCAGGAAGATTTTTACCCATTCCTGAAGGACAACCGGGAAA
AGATCGAGAAGATCCTGACCTTCCGCATCCCCTACTACGTGGGCCCTCTGGCCAGGGGAAACAGCAGATT
CGCCTGGATGACCAGAAAGAGCGAGGAAACCATCACCCCCTGGAACTTCGAGGAAGTGGTGGACAAGGGC
GCTTCCGCCCAGAGCTTCATCGAGCGGATGACCAACTTCGATAAGAACCTGCCCAACGAGAAGGTGCTGC
CCAAGCACAGCCTGCTGTACGAGTACTTCACCGTGTATAACGAGCTGACCAAAGTGAAATACGTGACCGA
GGGAATGAGAAAGCCCGCCTTCCTGAGCGGCGAGCAGAAAAAGGCCATCGTGGACCTGCTGTTCAAGACC
AACCGGAAAGTGACCGTGAAGCAGCTGAAAGAGGACTACTTCAAGAAAATCGAGTGCTTCGACTCCGTGG
AAATCTCCGGCGTGGAAGATCGGTTCAACGCCTCCCTGGGCACATACCACGATCTGCTGAAAATTATCAA
GGACAAGGACTTCCTGGACAATGAGGAAAACGAGGACATTCTGGAAGATATCGTGCTGACCCTGACACTG
TTTGAGGACAGAGAGATGATCGAGGAACGGCTGAAAACCTATGCCCACCTGTTCGACGACAAAGTGATGA
AGCAGCTGAAGCGGCGGAGATACACCGGCTGGGGCAGGCTGAGCCGGAAGCTGATCAACGGCATCCGGGA
CAAGCAGTCCGGCAAGACAATCCTGGATTTCCTGAAGTCCGACGGCTTCGCCAACAGAAACTTCATGCAG
CTGATCCACGACGACAGCCTGACCTTTAAAGAGGACATCCAGAAAGCCCAGGTGTCCGGCCAGGGCGATA
GCCTGCACGAGCACATTGCCAATCTGGCCGGCAGCCCCGCCATTAAGAAGGGCATCCTGCAGACAGTGAA
GGTGGTGGACGAGCTCGTGAAAGTGATGGGCCGGCACAAGCCCGAGAACATCGTGATCGAAATGGCCAGA
GAGAACCAGACCACCCAGAAGGGACAGAAGAACAGCCGCGAGAGAATGAAGCGGATCGAAGAGGGCATCA
AAGAGCTGGGCAGCCAGATCCTGAAAGAACACCCCGTGGAAAACACCCAGCTGCAGAACGAGAAGCTGTA
CCTGTACTACCTGCAGAATGGGCGGGATATGTACGTGGACCAGGAACTGGACATCAACCGGCTGTCCGAC
TACGATGTGGACCATATCGTGCCTCAGAGCTTTCTGAAGGACGACTCCATCGACAACAAGGTGCTGACCA
GAAGCGACAAGAACCGGGGCAAGAGCGACAACGTGCCCTCCGAAGAGGTCGTGAAGAAGATGAAGAACTA
CTGGCGGCAGCTGCTGAACGCCAAGCTGATTACCCAGAGAAAGTTCGACAATCTGACCAAGGCCGAGAGA
GGCGGCCTGAGCGAACTGGATAAGGCCGGCTTCATCAAGAGACAGCTGGTGGAAACCCGGCAGATCACAA
AGCACGTGGCACAGATCCTGGACTCCCGGATGAACACTAAGTACGACGAGAATGACAAGCTGATCCGGGA
AGTGAAAGTGATCACCCTGAAGTCCAAGCTGGTGTCCGATTTCCGGAAGGATTTCCAGTTTTACAAAGTG
CGCGAGATCAACAACTACCACCACGCCCACGACGCCTACCTGAACGCCGTCGTGGGAACCGCCCTGATCA
AAAAGTACCCTAAGCTGGAAAGCGAGTTCGTGTACGGCGACTACAAGGTGTACGACGTGCGGAAGATGAT
CGCCAAGAGCGAGCAGGAAATCGGCAAGGCTACCGCCAAGTACTTCTTCTACAGCAACATCATGAACTTT
TTCAAGACCGAGATTACCCTGGCCAACGGCGAGATCCGGAAGCGGCCTCTGATCGAGACAAACGGCGAAA
CCGGGGAGATCGTGTGGGATAAGGGCCGGGATTTTGCCACCGTGCGGAAAGTGCTGAGCATGCCCCAAGT
GAATATCGTGAAAAAGACCGAGGTGCAGACAGGCGGCTTCAGCAAAGAGTCTATCCTGCCCAAGAGGAAC
AGCGATAAGCTGATCGCCAGAAAGAAGGACTGGGACCCTAAGAAGTACGGCGGCTTCGACAGCCCCACCG
TGGCCTATTCTGTGCTGGTGGTGGCCAAAGTGGAAAAGGGCAAGTCCAAGAAACTGAAGAGTGTGAAAGA
GCTGCTGGGGATCACCATCATGGAAAGAAGCAGCTTCGAGAAGAATCCCATCGACTTTCTGGAAGCCAAG
GGCTACAAAGAAGTGAAAAAGGACCTGATCATCAAGCTGCCTAAGTACTCCCTGTTCGAGCTGGAAAACG
GCCGGAAGAGAATGCTGGCCTCTGCCGGCGAACTGCAGAAGGGAAACGAACTGGCCCTGCCCTCCAAATA
TGTGAACTTCCTGTACCTGGCCAGCCACTATGAGAAGCTGAAGGGCTCCCCCGAGGATAATGAGCAGAAA
CAGCTGTTTGTGGAACAGCACAAGCACTACCTGGACGAGATCATCGAGCAGATCAGCGAGTTCTCCAAGA
GAGTGATCCTGGCCGACGCTAATCTGGACAAAGTGCTGTCCGCCTACAACAAGCACCGGGATAAGCCCAT
CAGAGAGCAGGCCGAGAATATCATCCACCTGTTTACCCTGACCAATCTGGGAGCCCCTGCCGCCTTCAAG
TACTTTGACACCACCATCGACCGGAAGAGGTACACCAGCACCAAAGAGGTGCTGGACGCCACCCTGATCC
ACCAGAGCATCACCGGCCTGTACGAGACACGGATCGACCTGTCTCAGCTGGGAGGCGACAAAAGGCCGGC
GGCCACGAAAAAGGCCGGCCAGGCAAAAAAGAAAAAGTAAGAATTCCTAGAGCTCGCTGATCAGCCTCGA
CTGTGCCTTCTAGTTGCCAGCCATCTGTTGTTTGCCCCTCCCCCGTGCCTTCCTTGACCCTGGAAGGTGC
CACTCCCACTGTCCTTTCCTAATAAAATGAGGAAATTGCATCGCATTGTCTGAGTAGGTGTCATTCTATT
CTGGGGGGTGGGGTGGGGCAGGACAGCAAGGGGGAGGATTGGGAAGAGAATAGCAGGCATGCTGGGGAGC
GGCCGCAGGAACCCCTAGTGATGGAGTTGGCCACTCCCTCTCTGCGCGCTCGCTCGCTCACTGAGGCCGG
GCGACCAAAGGTCGCCCGACGCCCGGGCTTTGCCCGGGCGGCCTCAGTGAGCGAGCGAGCGCGCAGCTGC
CTGCAGGGGCGCCTGATGCGGTATTTTCTCCTTACGCATCTGTGCGGTATTTCACACCGCATA
[95 nt withheld, positions 5664-5758]
T
[46 nt withheld, positions 5760-5805]
C
[141 nt withheld, positions 5807-5947]
CCTTTGACGTTGGAGTCCACGTTCTTT
[37 nt withheld, positions 5975-6011]
ACTCTATCTCGGGCTATTCTTTTGATTTATAAGGGATTTTGCCGATTTCGGTCTATTGGTTAAAAAATGA
GCTGATTTAACAAAAATTTAACGCGAATTTTAACAAAATATTAACGTTTACAATTTTATGGTGCACTCTC
AGTACAATCTGCTCTGATGCCGCATAGTTAAGCCAGCCCCGACACCCGCCAACACCCGCTGACGCGCCCT
GACGGGCTTGTCTGCTCCCGGCATCCGCTTACAGACAAGCTGTGACCGTCTCCGGGAGCTGCATGTGTCA
GAGGTTTTCACCGTCATCACCGAAACGCGCGAGACGAAAGGGCCTCGTGATACGCCTATTTTTATAGGTT
AATGTCATGATAATAATGGTTTCTTAGACGTCAGGTGGCACTTTTCGGGGAAATGTGCGCGGAACCCCTA
TTTGTTTATTTTTCTAAATACATTCAAATATGTATCCGCTCATGAGACAATAACCCTGATAAATGCTTCA
ATAATATTGAAAAAGGAAGAGTATGAGTATTCAACATTTCCGTGTCGCCCTTATTCCCTTTTTTGCGGCA
TTTTGCCTTCCTGTTTTTGCTCACCCAGAAACGCTGGTGAAAGTAAAAGATGCTGAAGATCAGTTGGGTG
CACGAGTGGGTTACATCGAACTGGATCTCAACAGCGGTAAGATCCTTGAGAGTTTTCGCCCCGAAGAACG
TTTTCCAATGATGAGCACTTTTAAAGTTCTGCTATGTGGCGCGGTATTATCCCGTATTGACGCCGGGCAA
GAGCAACTCGGTCGCCGCATACACTATTCTCAGAATGACTTGGTTGAGTACTCACCAGTCACAGAAAAGC
ATCTTACGGATGGCATGACAGTAAGAGAATTATGCAGTGCTGCCATAACCATGAGTGATAACACTGCGGC
CAACTTACTTCTGACAACGATCGGAGGACCGAAGGAGCTAACCGCTTTTTTGCACAACATGGGGGATCAT
GTAACTCGCCTTGATCGTTGGGAACCGGAGCTGAATGAAGCCATACCAAACGACGAGCGTGACACCACGA
TGCCTGTAGCAATGGCAACAACGTTGCGCAAACTATTAACTGGCGAACTACTTACTCTAGCTTCCCGGCA
ACAATTAATAGACTGGATGGAGGCGGATAAAGTTGCAGGACCACTTCTGCGCTCGGCCCTTCCGGCTGGC
TGGTTTATTGCTGATAAATCTGGAGCCGGTGAGCGTGGAAGCCGCGGTATCATTGCAGCACTGGGGCCAG
ATGGTAAGCCCTCCCGTATCGTAGTTATCTACACGACGGGGAGTCAGGCAACTATGGATGAACGAAATAG
ACAGATCGCTGAGATAGGTGCCTCACTGATTAAGCATTGGTAACTGTCAGACCAAGTTTACTCATATATA
CTTTAGATTGATTTAAAACTTCATTTTTAATTTAAAAGGATCTAGGTGAAGATCCTTTTTGATAATCTCA
TGACCAAAATCCCTTAACGTGAGTTTTCGTTCCACTGAGCGTCAGACCCCGTAGAAAAGATCAAAGGATC
TTCTTGAGATCCTTTTTTTCTGCGCGTAATCTGCTGCTTGCAAACAAAAAAACCACCGCTACCAGCGGTG
GTTTGTTTGCCGGATCAAGAGCTACCAACTCTTTTTCCGAAGGTAACTGGCTTCAGCAGAGCGCAGATAC
CAAATACTGTTCTTCTAGTGTAGCCGTAGTTAGGCCACCACTTCAAGAACTCTGTAGCACCGCCTACATA
CCTCGCTCTGCTAATCCTGTTACCAGTGGCTGCTGCCAGTGGCGATAAGTCGTGTCTTACCGGGTTGGAC
TCAAGACGATAGTTACCGGATAAGGCGCAGCGGTCGGGCTGAACGGGGGGTTCGTGCACACAGCCCAGCT
TGGAGCGAACGACCTACACCGAACTGAGATACCTACAGCGTGAGCTATGAGAAAGCGCCACGCTTCCCGA
AGGGAGAAAGGCGGACAGGTATCCGGTAAGCGGCAGGGTCGGAACAGGAGAGCGCACGAGGGAGCTTCCA
GGGGGAAACGCCTGGTATCTTTATAGTCCTGTCGGGTTTCGCCACCTCTGACTTGAGCGTCGATTTTTGT
GATGCTCGTCAGGGGGGCGGAGCCTATGGAAAAACGCCAGCAACGCGGCCTTTTTACGGTTCCTGGCCTT
TTGCTGGCCTTTTGCTCACATGTGAGGGCCTATTTCCCATGATTCCTTCATATTTGCATATACGATACAA
GGCTGTTAGAGAGATAATTGGAATTAATTTGACTGTAAACACAAAGATATTAGTACAAAATACGTGACGT
AGAAAGTAATAATTTCTTGGGTAGTTTGCAGTTTTAAAATTATGTTTTAAAATGGACTATCATATGCTTA
CCGTAACTTGAAAGTATTTCGATTTCTTGGCTTTATATATCTTGTGGAAAGGACGAAACACCGCCTTCAC
TTGGAGAAGCTGCGTTT
Features (pLannotate 1.2.2; 18 found; start..end, strand, type, name):
     79..122     +  misc_RNA       gRNA scaffold (fragment): guide RNA scaffold for the Streptococcus pyogenes CRISPR/Cas9 system
    169..454     +  enhancer       CMV enhancer: human cytomegalovirus immediate early enhancer; contains an 18-bp deletion relative to the standard CMV enhancer
    456..703     +  promoter       chicken β-actin promoter: contains a 21-bp deletion relative to the standard chicken β-actin promoter
    704..931     +  intron         hybrid intron: hybrid between chicken β-actin (CBA) and minute virus of mice (MMV) introns (Gray et al., 2011)
   1069..2784    +  CDS            Cas9(N): N-terminal portion of Streptococcus pyogenes Cas9 (Zetsche et al., 2015)
   2671..5169    +  CDS            Cas9(C): C-terminal portion of Streptococcus pyogenes Cas9 (Zetsche et al., 2015)
   5170..5217    +  CDS            nucleoplasmin NLS: bipartite nuclear localization signal from nucleoplasmin
   5251..5362    +  polyA_signal   bGH poly(A) signal: bovine growth hormone polyadenylation signal
   5467..5607    +  repeat_region  AAV2 ITR: inverted terminal repeat of adeno-associated virus serotype 2 inverted
   5612..5663    -  misc_feature   bom (fragment): basis of mobility region from pBR322
   5682..6137    +  rep_origin     f1 ori (sequence partly withheld): f1 bacteriophage origin of replication; arrow indicates direction of (+) strand synthesis
   6138..6187    -  misc_feature   bom (fragment): basis of mobility region from pBR322
   6289..6324    -  CDS            rop (fragment): Rop protein, which maintains plasmids at low copy number; rop
   6419..6523    +  promoter       AmpR promoter: bla
   6524..7384    +  CDS            AmpR: β-lactamase; bla; confers resistance to ampicillin, carbenicillin, and related antibiotics
   7555..8143    +  rep_origin     ori: high-copy-number ColE1/pMB1/pBR322/pUC origin of replication
   8205..8445    +  promoter       U6 promoter: RNA polymerase III promoter for human U6 snRNA
   8475..72      +  misc_RNA       gRNA scaffold (across the origin): guide RNA scaffold for the Streptococcus pyogenes CRISPR/Cas9 system
