[The description below was written by a language model from this plasmid's Addgene catalogue record and pLannotate feature annotations shown in this document.]
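Description:
pMTF1.1.0-gDNA is a pX330-based mammalian CRISPR expression plasmid that delivers both Streptococcus pyogenes Cas9 and a single guide RNA directed against the human metal-regulatory transcription factor gene MTF1. It is propagated in E. coli as a high-copy plasmid through a ColE1/pUC-type origin and selected with ampicillin via the β-lactamase gene. The backbone also carries an f1/M13 phage origin, short bom and rop remnants, and a single annotated AAV2 inverted terminal repeat downstream of the Cas9 cassette. No mammalian selection marker or fluorescent reporter is annotated.

Two expression units work together. A human U6 RNA polymerase III promoter drives the guide, whose 20-nucleotide MTF1 target sequence was cloned between the BbsI sites (destroyed in the process) directly upstream of the S. pyogenes gRNA scaffold. The PAM listed in the record belongs to the genomic target and is not present in the plasmid. Cas9 is transcribed from a hybrid promoter made of the CMV enhancer, the chicken β-actin promoter and a hybrid intron. The coding sequence is annotated as adjoining N- and C-terminal portions that together make up the full-length nuclease, followed by a C-terminal nucleoplasmin nuclear localization signal and a bovine growth hormone polyadenylation signal.

The two sequence records, the repository's sequencing result and the depositor's full sequence, differ by about 30 nucleotides. This is consistent with the 21-bp deletion noted in the β-actin promoter of the sequenced version, but the feature layout is otherwise the same. The depositor notes that the plasmid is meant to be used with a companion plasmid, pMTF1-donor, which suggests Cas9 cleavage at MTF1 paired with donor-templated editing, although the record does not describe the intended modification.
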