Addgene plasmid #113797: pMTF1.1.0-gDNA
Purpose: CRISPR plasmid for expression of Cas9 and gRNA targeting human transcription factor MTF1
Depositing lab: Kevin White.
Backbone
  Vector backbone: pX330
  Backbone manufacturer: Zhang lab (Addgene plasmid ID: 42230)
  Vector type: Mammalian Expression, CRISPR
Growth in bacteria
  Bacterial resistance: Ampicillin, 100 μg/mL
  Growth temperature: 37°C
  Growth strain: DH5alpha
  Copy number: High Copy
Gene/Insert
  Gene/Insert name: MTF1
  gRNA/shRNA sequence: CCTTCACTTGGAGAAGCTGC TGG
  Species: H. sapiens (human)
  Entrez Gene: MTF1 (a.k.a. MTF-1, ZRF)
  Cloning method: Restriction Enzyme; 5′ cloning site BbsI (destroyed during cloning); 3′ cloning site BbsI (destroyed during cloning)
  Sequencing primers: 5′ hU6-F (5'-GAGGGCCTATTTCCCATGATT-3')
Terms and licenses: Academic/Nonprofit Terms; Industry Terms: Not Available to Industry
Depositor comments: gRNA sequence listed includes 20 nucleotide target sequence, followed by the uncloned PAM sequence. The PAM sequence is not present in the plasmid. Use with plasmid pMTF1-donor
How to cite: pMTF1.1.0-gDNA was a gift from Kevin White (Addgene plasmid # 113797 ; http://n2t.net/addgene:113797 ; RRID:Addgene_113797)
